Addgene plasmid #212360: pTwist-SARS-CoV-2 Spike-deltaC18 P26S (TCC)
Purpose: Encodes SARS-CoV-2 spike P26S for pseudovirus production
Depositing lab: Alejandro Balazs. Depositing organization: Massachusetts General Hospital. Publication: Ongoing evolution of SARS-CoV-2 drives escape from mRNA vaccine-induced humoral immunity. Roederer AL, Cao Y, Denis KS, Sheehan ML, Li CJ, Lam EC, Gregory DJ, Poznansky MC, Iafrate AJ, Canaday DH, Gravenstein S, Garcia-Beltran WF, Balazs AB. medRxiv [Preprint]. 2024 Mar 7:2024.03.05.24303815. doi: 10.1101/2024.03.05.24303815. PubMed 38496628.
Backbone
  Vector backbone: pTwist-CMV-BetaGlobin-WPRE-Neo
  Backbone manufacturer: Twist
  Vector type: Mammalian Expression
Growth in bacteria
  Bacterial resistance: Ampicillin, 100 μg/mL
  Growth temperature: 37°C
  Growth strain: DH5alpha
  Copy number: High Copy
Gene/Insert
  Gene/Insert name: SARS-CoV-2 Spike P26S
  Species: Severe acute respiratory syndrome coronavirus 2
  Mutation: P26S
  Entrez Gene: S (a.k.a. GU280_gp02, spike glycoprotein)
  Promoter: CAG
  Cloning method: Ligation Independent Cloning
Terms and licenses: Academic/Nonprofit Terms; Industry Terms: Not Available to Industry
Depositor comments: Please visit https://www.medrxiv.org/content/10.1101/2024.03.05.24303815v1 for medRxiv preprint.
How to cite: pTwist-SARS-CoV-2 Spike-deltaC18 P26S (TCC) was a gift from Alejandro Balazs (Addgene plasmid # 212360 ; http://n2t.net/addgene:212360 ; RRID:Addgene_212360)
