[The description below was written by a language model from this plasmid's Addgene catalogue record and pLannotate feature annotations shown in this document.]
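Description:
pTwist-SARS-CoV-2 Spike-deltaC18 P26S (TCC) is a mammalian expression plasmid of about 10.5 kb, built on the Twist pTwist-CMV-BetaGlobin-WPRE-Neo backbone. It encodes the SARS-CoV-2 spike glycoprotein carrying the single substitution P26S. The "(TCC)" in the name presumably denotes the codon used for the serine. As the name indicates, the spike lacks the last 18 residues of its cytoplasmic tail, which fits the annotated 3,765-nt coding sequence. This kind of truncation is commonly used to improve spike incorporation into pseudotyped particles. The plasmid is propagated in E. coli from a high-copy ColE1/pUC-type origin under ampicillin selection (AmpR).

The catalogue lists the promoter as CAG. The feature table, however, shows a CMV enhancer with CMV promoter fragments followed by a truncated human β-globin intron directly upstream of the spike ORF, which matches the backbone name rather than a classical CAG arrangement. Downstream of the ORF, a WPRE enhances transcript stability and expression, and an SV40 polyadenylation signal is annotated just beyond it. β-globin insulator elements and bacterial or T7 terminators flank the expression unit and help isolate it from neighbouring transcription. A separate cassette of SV40 early promoter, neo and bGH poly(A) provides G418 selection in mammalian cells if stable expression is wanted.

The stated purpose is pseudovirus production. The plasmid supplies the spike envelope protein in trans and contains no annotated packaging elements of its own, so it would be co-transfected with the other components of a pseudovirus system. It is associated with a study of SARS-CoV-2 evolution and escape from mRNA vaccine-induced humoral immunity, where a single-mutation spike like this one can show how an individual substitution affects neutralization.
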