Features (pLannotate 1.2.2; 21 found; start..end, strand, type, name):
      1..3765    +  CDS            S: SPIKE_SARS2 - Experimental evidence at protein level: Swiss-Prot protein existence level 1. [Spike glycoprotein]: May down-regulate host tetherin (BST2) by lysosomal degradation, thereby counteracting its antiviral activity. From Severe acute respiratory syndrome coronavirus 2 (2019-nCoV) (SARS-CoV-2).
   3839..4427    +  misc_feature   WPRE: woodchuck hepatitis virus posttranscriptional regulatory element
   4480..4601    -  polyA_signal   SV40 poly(A) signal: SV40 polyadenylation signal
   4624..4693    -  CDS            large T antigen (fragment): large T antigen from SV40 (simian virus 40)
   4716..4762    +  terminator     T7 terminator: transcription terminator for bacteriophage T7 RNA polymerase
   4792..4928    +  terminator     rrnG terminator: transcription terminator from the E. coli ribosomal RNA rrnG operon (Albrechtsen et al., 1991)
   4973..5044    +  misc_feature   3' β-globin insulator: insulator downstream of the human β-globin locus (Farrell et al., 2002)
   5089..5285    +  promoter       SV40 promoter: SV40 early promoter
   5299..6090    +  CDS            neo: KKA2_KLEPN - Also known as kan, nptII. Experimental evidence at protein level: Swiss-Prot protein existence level 1. Resistance to kanamycin, neomycin, paromomycin, ribostamycin, butirosin and gentamicin B. From Klebsiella pneumoniae.
   6104..6328    +  polyA_signal   bGH poly(A) signal: bovine growth hormone polyadenylation signal
   6524..7112    -  rep_origin     ori: high-copy-number ColE1/pMB1/pBR322/pUC origin of replication
   7284..7348    -  CDS            bla(M) (fragment): β-lactamase lacking the signal sequence; bla(M); allows cytosolic expression of β-lactamase
   7858..8718    +  CDS            AmpR: β-lactamase; bla; confers resistance to ampicillin, carbenicillin, and related antibiotics
   8731..8867    +  terminator     rrnG terminator: transcription terminator from the E. coli ribosomal RNA rrnG operon (Albrechtsen et al., 1991)
   9019..9090    +  misc_feature   5' β-globin insulator: insulator upstream of the human β-globin locus (Farrell et al., 2002)
   9095..9141    -  terminator     T7 terminator: transcription terminator for bacteriophage T7 RNA polymerase
   9159..9207    -  polyA_signal   poly(A) signal: synthetic polyadenylation signal
   9288..9591    +  enhancer       CMV enhancer: human cytomegalovirus immediate early enhancer
   9664..9681    -  promoter       CMV promoter (fragment): human cytomegalovirus (CMV) immediate early promoter
   9744..9795    +  promoter       CMVd2 promoter: truncated human cytomegalovirus (CMV) immediate early promoter that yields moderately reduced expression relative to the full-length promoter
   9929..10404   +  intron         β-globin intron: internally truncated intron from human β-globin
>Addgene plasmid #212360 | pTwist-SARS-CoV-2 Spike-deltaC18 P26S (TCC) | addgene full sequence | sequence record 431607 | Addgene NGS Result
ATGTTTGTGTTCCTCGTTCTCCTGCCCCTCGTTTCTTCCCAATGCGTGAACCTCACAACTAGAACGCAGC
TCCCATCCGCTTACACGAACTCTTTTACTCGTGGAGTATACTATCCCGATAAAGTCTTTAGGTCCAGTGT
CCTTCATTCTACTCAAGACCTTTTCCTGCCATTCTTCTCAAATGTCACCTGGTTCCATGCTATCCACGTT
TCTGGCACCAACGGAACTAAACGATTTGATAATCCCGTCTTGCCATTTAACGATGGCGTATACTTTGCCT
CAACGGAGAAGTCCAACATTATCCGGGGATGGATATTTGGCACCACCCTGGACTCCAAGACACAGTCTCT
CCTCATTGTGAACAACGCCACCAATGTCGTCATCAAAGTCTGTGAATTTCAATTTTGTAACGATCCCTTT
CTCGGGGTTTATTATCATAAGAATAACAAGTCTTGGATGGAGTCAGAGTTCCGCGTTTACAGTTCCGCTA
ACAACTGTACTTTTGAGTACGTTTCCCAACCATTTCTCATGGATCTTGAAGGGAAGCAAGGCAACTTCAA
GAATCTCCGCGAATTTGTGTTTAAGAATATAGACGGCTACTTCAAAATTTATAGCAAGCATACCCCGATA
AATCTGGTTCGGGATCTCCCTCAAGGCTTCTCCGCGTTGGAACCCCTCGTGGACTTGCCGATTGGCATCA
ACATCACCCGGTTCCAAACCCTTCTTGCCCTTCATCGAAGCTACCTCACGCCTGGCGACAGTAGTAGTGG
TTGGACAGCGGGCGCAGCAGCCTACTATGTGGGATATTTGCAACCACGCACCTTTCTTCTCAAATATAAC
GAAAACGGAACAATTACCGATGCCGTAGACTGTGCCCTCGATCCCCTGTCCGAAACTAAATGCACACTCA
AGTCCTTCACAGTTGAGAAAGGCATATACCAAACCAGTAACTTCCGCGTCCAACCCACCGAATCCATTGT
TCGATTCCCTAACATCACCAATTTGTGTCCTTTCGGTGAAGTATTTAATGCCACTCGATTTGCATCAGTT
TATGCCTGGAATCGCAAGCGAATATCAAATTGTGTTGCAGATTATAGTGTCCTGTATAATAGCGCATCAT
TCAGCACTTTTAAGTGTTATGGGGTCAGCCCTACGAAATTGAATGACTTGTGTTTTACCAACGTTTACGC
AGATTCTTTCGTCATACGCGGCGACGAAGTCCGACAGATTGCACCGGGGCAAACCGGAAAGATAGCAGAC
TATAATTATAAGTTGCCGGATGACTTCACCGGCTGCGTTATAGCATGGAACTCCAATAATCTCGATTCAA
AAGTCGGCGGCAACTATAATTATCTTTACCGCCTGTTTCGCAAGTCAAATCTGAAGCCCTTTGAACGTGA
CATCTCCACCGAAATTTATCAAGCTGGCAGCACCCCATGTAATGGAGTGGAAGGGTTTAACTGTTATTTT
CCCCTTCAATCATACGGATTTCAACCAACAAATGGGGTGGGCTATCAACCATATCGGGTGGTAGTCTTGA
GCTTTGAGCTGCTCCACGCACCGGCTACAGTTTGCGGACCGAAGAAAAGCACTAACCTGGTGAAGAATAA
ATGTGTGAACTTCAACTTTAATGGGCTCACCGGAACAGGGGTGCTGACAGAATCAAACAAGAAATTTCTC
CCTTTTCAACAATTTGGTAGAGACATTGCCGATACCACAGATGCCGTCCGCGATCCGCAAACACTGGAAA
TCCTCGATATAACACCCTGTAGCTTCGGCGGGGTCAGCGTGATAACTCCCGGAACGAACACATCCAACCA
AGTGGCTGTCCTGTATCAAGATGTCAACTGTACCGAAGTCCCTGTGGCGATACACGCCGACCAACTGACA
CCCACCTGGAGAGTCTACTCAACAGGTTCCAATGTCTTTCAAACTAGAGCGGGTTGTCTCATTGGCGCTG
AGCATGTCAATAATTCATACGAATGTGATATTCCTATTGGGGCAGGAATCTGTGCGTCTTATCAAACTCA
AACGAACTCACCACGGCGCGCTCGCTCAGTAGCCAGCCAGTCCATAATCGCCTATACCATGAGTCTCGGG
GCTGAGAACTCCGTGGCTTATTCAAACAATTCCATCGCAATCCCAACTAACTTTACCATTAGCGTTACCA
CGGAAATCTTGCCCGTCAGCATGACTAAGACGAGCGTAGACTGTACGATGTATATCTGTGGGGATTCCAC
CGAGTGTAGCAACCTCTTGCTTCAATACGGGTCTTTCTGTACTCAACTCAACCGAGCATTGACCGGAATT
GCGGTCGAACAAGACAAGAATACCCAAGAGGTGTTCGCACAAGTAAAGCAAATATACAAAACGCCGCCAA
TCAAAGATTTTGGCGGGTTTAATTTTAGCCAAATACTGCCAGACCCATCTAAGCCTTCAAAACGCAGCTT
TATCGAGGATCTGCTGTTCAACAAAGTTACGTTGGCTGACGCGGGTTTCATTAAGCAGTATGGGGATTGT
TTGGGAGACATTGCGGCCCGCGACCTTATCTGTGCTCAAAAATTCAATGGGTTGACAGTTCTGCCCCCTC
TGCTCACTGATGAGATGATTGCACAGTATACATCAGCATTGTTGGCAGGAACCATTACATCCGGCTGGAC
TTTTGGCGCGGGTGCGGCCCTTCAAATACCTTTCGCTATGCAAATGGCTTACAGATTCAATGGGATTGGT
GTCACGCAAAATGTATTGTATGAAAATCAGAAGCTGATCGCTAATCAATTTAACAGCGCGATTGGCAAGA
TCCAAGATTCACTGTCAAGCACAGCGTCCGCCCTCGGCAAACTCCAAGATGTTGTGAATCAAAACGCCCA
GGCCCTGAATACCCTCGTGAAGCAACTGAGTTCTAACTTCGGCGCAATCTCCAGCGTCCTCAACGACATA
TTGTCCAGACTTGATAAGGTGGAAGCCGAGGTGCAAATTGATCGGCTCATCACAGGCAGGCTCCAGTCAC
TCCAAACTTATGTGACACAACAGTTGATCCGGGCTGCTGAGATACGAGCAAGCGCCAACCTGGCCGCCAC
TAAAATGTCAGAGTGCGTGCTCGGGCAGTCCAAACGGGTTGACTTTTGTGGCAAGGGCTATCACTTGATG
TCCTTCCCCCAATCCGCCCCACATGGAGTGGTCTTTCTCCACGTCACTTATGTCCCTGCTCAAGAGAAGA
ACTTTACGACAGCTCCAGCAATCTGTCACGATGGCAAAGCGCACTTTCCCAGGGAAGGCGTTTTCGTCAG
TAATGGCACGCATTGGTTTGTGACCCAAAGGAATTTCTATGAACCCCAAATCATAACCACTGACAATACA
TTTGTCTCAGGCAACTGTGATGTGGTCATTGGGATCGTGAACAACACGGTATATGATCCCCTGCAACCCG
AGTTGGATAGCTTCAAAGAGGAATTGGATAAATACTTTAAGAATCATACTTCACCCGATGTTGATCTCGG
GGACATATCAGGAATAAATGCAAGTGTCGTCAACATTCAGAAAGAGATTGATCGCCTTAATGAGGTCGCC
AAGAACTTGAATGAATCTTTGATCGACTTGCAAGAACTGGGCAAATACGAACAATATATTAAATGGCCCT
GGTACATTTGGTTGGGCTTTATCGCCGGACTTATAGCTATCGTTATGGTCACAATTATGTTGTGCTGTAT
GACTAGCTGTTGTTCCTGCTTGAAAGGATGTTGCAGTTGCGGATCTTGTTGTAAATAAAGGATCCTCTAG
AAGTTGTCTCCTCCTGCACTGACTGACTGATACAATCGATTTCTGGATCCGCAGGCCTAATCAACCTCTG
GATTACAAAATTTGTGAAAGATTGACTGGTATTCTTAACTATGTTGCTCCTTTTACGCTATGTGGATACG
CTGCTTTAATGCCTTTGTATCATGCTATTGCTTCCCGTATGGCTTTCATTTTCTCCTCCTTGTATAAATC
CTGGTTGCTGTCTCTTTATGAGGAGTTGTGGCCCGTTGTCAGGCAACGTGGCGTGGTGTGCACTGTGTTT
GCTGACGCAACCCCCACTGGTTGGGGCATTGCCACCACCTGTCAGCTCCTTTCCGGGACTTTCGCTTTCC
CCCTCCCTATTGCCACGGCGGAACTCATCGCCGCCTGCCTTGCCCGCTGCTGGACAGGGGCTCGGCTGTT
GGGCACTGACAATTCCGTGGTGTTGTCGGGGAAGCTGACGTCCTTTCCATGGCTGCTCGCCTGTGTTGCC
ACCTGGATTCTGCGCGGGACGTCCTTCTGCTACGTCCCTTCGGCCCTCAATCCAGCGGACCTTCCTTCCC
GCGGCCTGCTGCCGGCTCTGCGGCCTCTTCCGCGTCTTCGCCTTCGCCCTCAGACGAGTCGGATCTCCCT
TTGGGCCGCCTCCCCGCCTGTCTAGCTTGACTGACTGAGATACAGCGTACCTTCAGCTCACAGACATGAT
AAGATACATTGATGAGTTTGGACAAACCACAACTAGAATGCAGTGAAAAAAATGCTTTATTTGTGAAATT
TGTGATGCTATTGCTTTATTTGTAACCATTATAAGCTGCAATAAACAAGTTAACAACAACAATTGCATTC
ATTTTATGTTTCAGGTTCAGGGGGAGGTGTGGGAGGTTTTTTAAAGCAAGTAAAACCTCTACAAATGTGG
TATTGGCCCATCTCTATCGGTATCGTAGCATAACCCCTTGGGGCCTCTAAACGGGTCTTGAGGGGTTTTT
TGTGCCCCTCGGGCCGGATTGCTATCTACCGGCATTGGCGCAGAAAAAAATGCCTGATGCGACGCTGCGC
GTCTTATACTCCCACATATGCCAGATTCAGCAACGGATACGGCTTCCCCAACTTGCCCACTTCCATACGT
GTCCTCCTTACCAGAAATTTATCCTTAAGGTCGTCAGCTATCCTGCAGGCGATCTCTCGATTTCGATCAA
GACATTCCTTTAATGGTCTTTTCTGGACACCACTAGGGGTCAGAAGTAGTTCATCAAACTTTCTTCCCTC
CCTAATCTCATTGGTTACCTTGGGCTATCGAAACTTAATTAAGCGATCTGCATCTCAATTAGTCAGCAAC
CATAGTCCCGCCCCTAACTCCGCCCATCCCGCCCCTAACTCCGCCCAGTTCCGCCCATTCTCCGCCCCAT
CGCTGACTAATTTTTTTTATTTATGCAGAGGCCGAGGCCGCCTCGGCCTCTGAGCTATTCCAGAAGTAGT
GAGGAGGCTTTTTTGGAGGCCTAGGCTTTTGCAAAGGAGGTAGCCAACATGATTGAACAAGATGGATTGC
ACGCAGGTTCTCCCGCCGCTTGGGTGGAGAGGCTATTCGGCTATGACTGGGCACAACAGACAATCGGCTG
CTCTGATGCCGCCGTGTTCCGGCTGTCAGCGCAGGGGCGCCCGGTTCTTTTTGTCAAGACCGACCTGTCC
GGTGCCCTGAATGAACTCCAGGACGAGGCAGCGCGGCTATCGTGGCTGGCCACGACGGGCGTTCCTTGCG
CAGCTGTGCTCGACGTTGTCACTGAAGCGGGAAGGGACTGGCTGCTATTGGGCGAAGTGCCGGGGCAGGA
TCTCCTGTCATCTCACCTTGCTCCTGCCGAGAAAGTATCCATCATGGCTGATGCAATGCGGCGGCTGCAT
ACGCTTGATCCGGCTACCTGCCCATTCGACCACCAAGCGAAACATCGCATCGAGCGAGCACGTACTCGGA
TGGAAGCCGGTCTTGTCGATCAGGATGATCTGGACGAAGAGCATCAGGGGCTCGCGCCAGCCGAACTGTT
CGCCAGGCTCAAGGCGCGGATGCCCGACGGCGAGGATCTCGTCGTGACCCACGGCGATGCCTGCTTGCCG
AATATCATGGTGGAAAATGGCCGCTTTTCTGGATTCATCGACTGTGGCCGGCTGGGTGTGGCGGACCGCT
ATCAGGACATAGCGTTGGCTACCCGTGATATTGCTGAAGAGCTTGGCGGCGAATGGGCTGACCGCTTCCT
CGTGCTTTACGGTATCGCCGCTCCCGATTCGCAGCGCATCGCCTTCTATCGCCTTCTTGACGAGTTCTTC
TAGTATGTAAGCCCTGTGCCTTCTAGTTGCCAGCCATCTGTTGTTTGCCCCTCCCCCGTGCCTTCCTTGA
CCCTGGAAGGTGCCACTCCCACTGTCCTTTCCTAATAAAATGAGGAAATTGCATCGCATTGTCTGAGTAG
GTGTCATTCTATTCTGGGGGGTGGGGTGGGGCAGGACAGCAAGGGGGAGGATTGGGAAGACAATAGCAGG
CATGCTGGGGATGCGGTGGGCTCTATGGTTAATTAACCAGTCAAGTCAGCTACTTGGCGAGATCGACTTG
TCTGGGTTTCGACTACGCTCAGAATTGCGTCAGTCAAGTTCGATCTGGTCCTTGCTATTGCACCCGTTCT
CCGATTACGAGTTTCATTTAAATCATGTGAGCAAAAGGCCAGCAAAAGGCCAGGAACCGTAAAAAGGCCG
CGTTGCTGGCGTTTTTCCATAGGCTCCGCCCCCCTGACGAGCATCACAAAAATCGACGCTCAAGTCAGAG
GTGGCGAAACCCGACAGGACTATAAAGATACCAGGCGTTTCCCCCTGGAAGCTCCCTCGTGCGCTCTCCT
GTTCCGACCCTGCCGCTTACCGGATACCTGTCCGCCTTTCTCCCTTCGGGAAGCGTGGCGCTTTCTCATA
GCTCACGCTGTAGGTATCTCAGTTCGGTGTAGGTCGTTCGCTCCAAGCTGGGCTGTGTGCACGAACCCCC
CGTTCAGCCCGACCGCTGCGCCTTATCCGGTAACTATCGTCTTGAGTCCAACCCGGTAAGACACGACTTA
TCGCCACTGGCAGCAGCCACTGGTAACAGGATTAGCAGAGCGAGGTATGTAGGCGGTGCTACAGAGTTCT
TGAAGTGGTGGCCTAACTACGGCTACACTAGAAGAACAGTATTTGGTATCTGCGCTCTGCTGAAGCCAGT
TACCTTCGGAAAAAGAGTTGGTAGCTCTTGATCCGGCAAACAAACCACCGCTGGTAGCGGTGGTTTTTTT
GTTTGCAAGCAGCAGATTACGCGCAGAAAAAAAGGATCTCAAGAAGATCCTTTGATCTTTTCTACGGGGT
CTGACGCTCAGTGGAACGAAAACTCACGTTAAGGGATTTTGGTCATGAGATTATCAAAAAGGATCTTCAC
CTAGATCCTTTTAAATTAAAAATGAAGTTTTAAATCAATCTAAAGTATATATGAGTAAACTTGGTCTGAC
AGTTACCAATGCTTAATCAGTGAGGCACCTATCTCAGCGATCTGTCTATTTCGTTCATCCATAGTTGCAT
TTAAATTTCCGAACTCTCCAAGGCCCTCGTCGGAAAATCTTCAAACCTTTCGTCCGATCCATCTTGCAGG
CTACCTCTCGAACGAACTATCGCAAGTCTCTTGGCCGGCCTTGCGCCTTGGCTATTGCTTGGCAGCGCCT
ATCGCCAGGTATTACTCCAATCCCGAATATCCGAGATCGGGATCACCCGAGAGAAGTTCAACCTACATCC
TCAATCCCGATCTATCCGAGATCCGAGGAATATCGAAATCGGGGCGCGCCTGGTGTACCGAGAACGATCC
TCTCAGTGCGAGTCTCGACGATCCATATCGTTGCTTGGCAGTCAGCCAGTCGGAATCCAGCTTGGGACCC
AGGAAGTCCAATCGTCAGATATTGTACTCAAGCCTGGTCACGGCAGCGTACCGATCTGTTTAAACCTAGA
TATTGATAGTCTGATCGGTCAACGTATAATCGAGTCCTAGCTTTTGCAAACATCTATCAAGAGACAGGAT
CAGCAGGAGGCTTTCGCATGAGTATTCAACATTTCCGTGTCGCCCTTATTCCCTTTTTTGCGGCATTTTG
CCTTCCTGTTTTTGCTCACCCAGAAACGCTGGTGAAAGTAAAAGATGCTGAAGATCAGTTGGGTGCGCGA
GTGGGTTACATCGAACTGGATCTCAACAGCGGTAAGATCCTTGAGAGTTTTCGCCCCGAAGAACGCTTTC
CAATGATGAGCACTTTTAAAGTTCTGCTATGTGGCGCGGTATTATCCCGTATTGACGCCGGGCAAGAGCA
ACTCGGTCGCCGCATACACTATTCTCAGAATGACTTGGTTGAGTATTCACCAGTCACAGAAAAGCATCTT
ACGGATGGCATGACAGTAAGAGAATTATGCAGTGCTGCCATAACCATGAGTGATAACACTGCGGCCAACT
TACTTCTGACAACGATTGGAGGACCGAAGGAGCTAACCGCTTTTTTGCACAACATGGGGGATCATGTAAC
TCGCCTTGATCGTTGGGAACCGGAGCTGAATGAAGCCATACCAAACGACGAGCGTGACACCACGATGCCT
GTAGCAATGGCAACAACCTTGCGTAAACTATTAACTGGCGAACTACTTACTCTAGCTTCCCGGCAACAGT
TGATAGACTGGATGGAGGCGGATAAAGTTGCAGGACCACTTCTGCGCTCGGCCCTTCCGGCTGGCTGGTT
TATTGCTGATAAATCTGGAGCCGGTGAGCGTGGGTCTCGCGGTATCATTGCAGCACTGGGGCCAGATGGT
AAGCCCTCCCGTATCGTAGTTATCTACACGACGGGGAGTCAGGCAACTATGGATGAACGAAATAGACAGA
TCGCTGAGATAGGTGCCTCACTGATTAAGCATTGGTAACCGATTCTAGGTGCATTGGCGCAGAAAAAAAT
GCCTGATGCGACGCTGCGCGTCTTATACTCCCACATATGCCAGATTCAGCAACGGATACGGCTTCCCCAA
CTTGCCCACTTCCATACGTGTCCTCCTTACCAGAAATTTATCCTTAAGATCCCGAATCGTTTAAACTCGA
CTCTGGCTCTATCGAATCTCCGTCGTTTCGAGCTTACGCGAACAGCCGTGGCGCTCATTTGCTCGTCGGG
CATCGAATCTCGTCAGCTATCGTCAGCTTACCTTTTTGGCAGCGATCGCGGCTCCCGACATCTTGGACCA
TTAGCTCCACAGGTATCTTCTTCCCTCTAGTGGTCATAACAGCAGCTTCAGCTACCTCTCAATTCAAAAA
ACCCCTCAAGACCCGTTTAGAGGCCCCAAGGGGTTATGCTATCAATCGTTGCGTTACACACACAAAAAAC
CAACACACATCCATCTTCGATGGATAGCGATTTTATTATCTAACTGCTGATCGAGTGTAGCCAGATCTAG
TAATCAATTACGGGGTCATTAGTTCATAGCCCATATATGGAGTTCCGCGTTACATAACTTACGGTAAATG
GCCCGCCTGGCTGACCGCCCAACGACCCCCGCCCATTGACGTCAATAATGACGTATGTTCCCATAGTAAC
GCCAATAGGGACTTTCCATTGACGTCAATGGGTGGAGTATTTACGGTAAACTGCCCACTTGGCAGTACAT
CAAGTGTATCATATGCCAAGTACGCCCCCTATTGACGTCAATGACGGTAAATGGCCCGCCTGGCATTATG
CCCAGTACATGACCTTATGGGACTTTCCTACTTGGCAGTACATCTACGTATTAGTCATCGCTATTACCAT
GCTGATGCGGTTTTGGCAGTACATCAATGGGCGTGGATAGCGGTTTGACTCACGGGGATTTCCAAGTCTC
CACCCCATTGACGTCAATGGGAGTTTGTTTTGGCACCAAAATCAACGGGACTTTCCAAAATGTCGTAACA
ACTCCGCCCCATTGACGCAAATGGGCGGTAGGCGTGTACGGTGGGAGGTCTATATAAGCAGAGCTGGTTT
AGTGAACCGTCAGATCGCCTGGAGACGCCATCCACGCTGTTTTGACCTCCATAGAAGACACCGGGACCGA
TCCAGCCTCCCCTCGAAGCTTACATGTGGTACCGAGCTCGGATCCTGAGAACTTCAGGGTGAGTCTATGG
GACCCTTGATGTTTTCTTTCCCCTTCTTTTCTATGGTTAAGTTCATGTCATAGGAAGGGGAGAAGTAACA
GGGTACACATATTGACCAAATCAGGGTAATTTTGCATTTGTAATTTTAAAAAATGCTTTCTTCTTTTAAT
ATACTTTTTTGTTTATCTTATTTCTAATACTTTCCCTAATCTCTTTCTTTCAGGGCAATAATGATACAAT
GTATCATGCCTCTTTGCACCATTCTAAAGAATAACAGTGATAATTTCTGGGTTAAGGCAATAGCAATATT
TCTGCATATAAATATTTCTGCATATAAATTGTAACTGATGTAAGAGGTTTCATATTGCTAATAGCAGCTA
CAATCCAGCTACCATTCTGCTTTTATTTTATGGTTGGGATAAGGCTGGATTATTCTGAGTCCAAGCTAGG
CCCTTTTGCTAATCATGTTCATACCTCTTATCTTCCTCCCACAGCTCCTGGGCAACGTGCTGGTCTGTGT
GCTGGCCCATCACTTTGGCAAAGGCGGCCGCC
